>Addgene plasmid #113731 | pCDF1-MCS2-EF1-Puro-RGS7-E383K | depositor full sequence | sequence record 215433 | pCDF1-MCS2-EF1-Puro-RGS7-E383K sequence 8014 bps
CATATGCCAAGTACGCCCCCTATTGACGTCAATGACGGTAAATGGCCCGCCTGGCATTATGCCCAGTACA
TGACCTTATGGGACTTTCCTACTTGGCAGTACATCTACGTATTAGTCATCGCTATTACCATGGTGATGCG
GTTTTGGCAGTACATCAATGGGCGTGGATAGCGGTTTGACTCACGGGGATTTCCAAGTCTCCACCCCATT
GACGTCAATGGGAGTTTGTTTTGGCACCAAAATCAACGGGACTTTCCAAAATGTCGTAACAACTCCGCCC
CATTGACGCAAATGGGCGGTAGGCGTGTACGGTGGGAGGTCTATATAAGCAGAGCTTGTGAAACTTCGAG
GAGTCTCTTTGTTGAGGACTTTTGAGTTCTCCCTTGAGGCTCCCACAGATACAATAAATATTTGAGATTG
AACCCTGTCGAGTATCTGTGTAATCTTTTTTACCTGTGAGGTCTCGGAATCCGGGCCGAGAACTTCGCAG
TTGGCGCCCGAACAGGGACTTGATTGAGAGTGATTGAGGAAGTGAAGCTAGAGCAATAGAAAGCTGTTAA
GCAGAACTCCTGCTGACCTAAATAGGGAAGCAGTAGCAGACGCTGCTAACAGTGAGTATCTCTAGTGAAG
CAGACTCGAGCTCATAATCAAGTCATTGTTTAAAGGCCCAGATAAATTACATCTGGTGACTCTTCGCGGA
CCTTCAAGCCAGGAGATTCGCCGAGGGACAGTCAACAAGGTAGGAGAGATTCTACAGCAACATGGGGAAT
GGACAGGGGCGAGATTGGAAAATGGCCATTAAGAGATGTAGTAATGTTGCTGTAGGAGTAGGGGGGAAGA
GTAAAAAATTTGGAGAAGGGAATTTCAGATGGGCCATTAGAATGGCTAATGTATCTACAGGACGAGAACC
TGGTGATATACCAGAGACTTTAGATCAACTAAGGTTGGTTATTTGCGATTTACAAGAAAGAAGAGAAAAA
TTTGGATCTAGCAAAGAAATTGATATGGCAATTCCTGCATTGAGGAGAAATGGTAGGCAATGTGGCATGT
CTGAAAAAGAGGAGGAATGATGAAGTATCTCAGACTTATTTTATAAGGGAGATACTGTGCTGAGTTCTTC
CCTTTGAGGAAGGTATGTCATATCCTAGACATAGTCTCAATTTTAAAAGAAGAGGTAGGATAGGAGGGAT
GGCCCCTTATGAATTATTAGCACAACAAGAATCCTTAAGAATACAAGATTATTTTTCTGCAATACCACAA
AAATTGCAAGCACAGTGGATTTATTATAAAGATCAAAAAGATAAGAAATGGAAAGGACCAATGAGAGTAG
AATACTGGGGACAGGGATCAGTATTATTAAAGGATGAAGAGAAGGGATATTTTCTTATAATCGATACTAG
TATTATGCCCAGTACATGACCTTATGGGACTTTCCTACTTGGCAGTACATCTACGTATTAGTCATCGCTA
TTACCATGGTGATGCGGTTTTGGCAGTACATCAATGGGCGTGGATAGCGGTTTGACTCACGGGGATTTCC
AAGTCTCCACCCCATTGACGTCAATGGGAGTTTGTTTTGGCACCAAAATCAACGGGACTTTCCAAAATGT
CGTAACAACTCCGCCCCATTGACGCAAATGGGCGGTAGGCGTGTACGGTGGGAGGTCTATATAAGCAGAG
CTCGTTTAGTGAACCGTCAGATCGCCTGGAGACGCCATCCACGCTGTTTTGACCTCCATAGAAGATTCTA
GAGCCCGGGCGCGCCGGATCCATGGCCCAGGGGAATAATTATGGGCAGACCAGCAACGGGGTGGCCGATG
AATCACCCAACATGCTGGTGTACAGAAAGATGGAAGACGTCATAGCACGGATGCAAGATGAAAAAAATGG
AATTCCTATTCGTACGGTCAAAAGCTTTCTTTCCAAGATACCTAGCGTCTTCTCTGGTTCAGACATTGTT
CAATGGTTGATAAAGAACTTAACTATAGAAGATCCAGTGGAGGCGCTCCATTTGGGAACATTAATGGCTG
CCCACGGCTACTTCTTTCCAATCTCAGATCATGTCCTCACACTCAAGGATGATGGCACCTTTTACCGGTT
TCAAACCCCCTATTTTTGGCCATCAAATTGTTGGGAGCCGGAAAACACAGATTATGCCGTTTACCTCTGC
AAGAGAACAATGCAAAACAAGGCACGACTGGAGCTCGCAGACTATGAGGCTGAGAGCCTGGCCAGGCTGC
AGAGAGCATTTGCCCGGAAGTGGGAGTTCATTTTCATGCAAGCAGAAGCACAAGCAAAAGTGGACAAGAA
GAGAGACAAGATTGAAAGGAAGATCCTTGACAGCCAAGAGAGAGCGTTCTGGGACGTGCACAGGCCCGTG
CCTGGATGTGTAAATACAACTGAAGTGGACATTAAGAAGTCATCCAGAATGAGAAACCCCCACAAAACAC
GGAAGTCTGTCTATGGTTTACAAAATGATATTAGAAGTCACAGTCCTACCCACACACCCACACCAGAAAC
TAAACCTCCAACAGAAGATGAGTTACAACAACAGATAAAATATTGGCAAATACAGTTAGATAGACATCGG
TTAAAAATGTCAAAAGTCGCTGACAGTCTACTAAGTTACACGGAACAGTATTTAGAATACGACCCGTTTC
TTTTGCCACCTGACCCTTCTAACCCATGGCTGTCCGATGACACCACTTTCTGGGAACTTGAGGCAAGCAA
AGAACCGAGCCAGCAGAGGGTAAAACGATGGGGTTTTGGCATGGACGAGGCATTGAAAGACCCAGTTGGG
AGAGAACAGTTCCTTAAATTTCTAGAGTCAGAATTCAGCTCGGAAAATTTAAGATTCTGGCTGGCAGTGG
AGGACCTGAAAAAGAGGCCTATTAAAGAAGTACCCTCAAGAGTTCAGAAAATATGGCAAGAGTTTCTGGC
TCCCGGAGCCCCCAGTGCTATTAACTTGGATTCCAAGAGTTATGACAAAACCACACAGAACGTGAAGGAA
CCTGGACGATACACATTTGAAGATGCTCAGGAGCACATTTACAAACTGATGAAAAGTGATTCATACCCAC
GTTTTATAAGATCCAGTGCCTATCAGGAGCTTCTACAGGCAAAGAAAAAGGGGAAATCTCTCACGTCCAA
GAGGTTAACAAGCCTTGCTCAGTCTTACGATTACAAGGATGACGACGATAAGTAAGCGGCCGCGAAGGAT
CTGCGATCGCTCCGGTGCCCGTCAGTGGGCAGAGCGCACATCGCCCACAGTCCCCGAGAAGTTGGGGGGA
GGGGTCGGCAATTGAACGGGTGCCTAGAGAAGGTGGCGCGGGGTAAACTGGGAAAGTGATGTCGTGTACT
GGCTCCGCCTTTTTCCCGAGGGTGGGGGAGAACCGTATATAAGTGCAGTAGTCGCCGTGAACGTTCTTTT
TCGCAACGGGTTTGCCGCCAGAACACAGCTGAAGCTTCGAGGGGCTCGCATCTCTCCTTCACGCGCCCGC
CGCCCTACCTGAGGCCGCCATCCACGCCGGTTGAGTCGCGTTCTGCCGCCTCCCGCCTGTGGTGCCTCCT
GAACTGCGTCCGCCGTCTAGGTAAGTTTAAAGCTCAGGTCGAGACCGGGCCTTTGTCCGGCGCTCCCTTG
GAGCCTACCTAGACTCAGCCGGCTCTCCACGCTTTGCCTGACCCTGCTTGCTCAACTCTACGTCTTTGTT
TCGTTTTCTGTTCTGCGCCGTTACAGATCCAAGCTGTGACCGGCGCCTACGCTAGATGACCGAGTACAAG
CCCACGGTGCGCCTCGCCACCCGCGACGACGTCCCCAGGGCCGTACGCACCCTCGCCGCCGCGTTCGCCG
ACTACCCCGCCACGCGCCACACCGTCGATCCGGACCGCCACATCGAGCGGGTCACCGAGCTGCAAGAACT
CTTCCTCACGCGCGTCGGGCTCGACATCGGCAAGGTGTGGGTCGCGGACGACGGCGCCGCGGTGGCGGTC
TGGACCACGCCGGAGAGCGTCGAAGCGGGGGCGGTGTTCGCCGAGATCGGCCCGCGCATGGCCGAGTTGA
GCGGTTCCCGGCTGGCCGCGCAGCAACAGATGGAAGGCCTCCTGGCGCCGCACCGGCCCAAGGAGCCCGC
GTGGTTCCTGGCCACCGTCGGCGTCTCGCCCGACCACCAGGGCAAGGGTCTGGGCAGCGCCGTCGTGCTC
CCCGGAGTGGAGGCGGCCGAGCGCGCCGGGGTGCCCGCCTTCCTGGAGACCTCCGCGCCCCGCAACCTCC
CCTTCTACGAGCGGCTCGGCTTCACCGTCACCGCCGACGTCGAGGTGCCCGAAGGACCGCGCACCTGGTG
CATGACCCGCAAGCCCGGTGCCTGAGTCGACAATCAACCTCTGGATTACAAAATTTGTGAAAGATTGACT
GGTATTCTTAACTATGTTGCTCCTTTTACGCTATGTGGATACGCTGCTTTAATGCCTTTGTATCATGCTA
TTGCTTCCCGTATGGCTTTCATTTTCTCCTCCTTGTATAAATCCTGGTTGCTGTCTCTTTATGAGGAGTT
GTGGCCCGTTGTCAGGCAACGTGGCGTGGTGTGCACTGTGTTTGCTGACGCAACCCCCACTGGTTGGGGC
ATTGCCACCACCTGTCAGCTCCTTTCCGGGACTTTCGCTTTCCCCCTCCCTATTGCCACGGCGGAACTCA
TCGCCGCCTGCCTTGCCCGCTGCTGGACAGGGGCTCGGCTGTTGGGCACTGACAATTCCGTGGTGTTGTC
GGGGAAATCATCGTCCTTTCCTTGGCTGCTCGCCTGTGTTGCCACCTGGATTCTGCGCGGGACGTCCTTC
TGCTACGTCCCTTCGGCCCTCAATCCAGCGGACCTTCCTTCCCGCGGCCTGCTGCCGGCTCTGCGGCCTC
TTCCGCGTCTTCGCCTTCGCCCTCAGACGAGTCGGATCTCCCTTTGGGCCGCCTCCCCGCCTGGGTACCG
ATGACAGAGTTAGAAGATCGCTTCAGGAAGCTATTTGGCACGACTTCTACAACGGGAGACAGCACAGTAG
ATTCTGAAGATGAACCTCCTAAAAAAGAAAAAAGGGTGGACTGGGATGAGTATTGGAACCCTGAAATCGA
TAGCTTCCAGTGCTTTGTGAAACTTCGAGGAGTCTCTTTGTTGAGGACTTTTGAGTTCTCCCTTGAGGCT
CCCACAGATACAATAAATATTTGAGATTGAACCCTGTCGAGTATCTGTGTAATCTTTTTTACCTGTGAGG
TCTCGGAATCCGGGCCGAGAACTTCGCAGCGAGCTCATTGTACCGCGAACTTGTTTATTGCAGCTTATAA
TGGTTACAAATAAAGCAATAGCATCACAAATTTCACAAATAAAGCATTTTTTTCACTGCATTCTAGTTGT
GGTTTGTCCAAACTCATCAATGTATCTTATCATGTCTGGCTCTAGCTATCCCGCCCCTAACTCCGCCCAG
TTCCGCCCATTCTCCGCCCCATGGCTGACTAATTTTTTTTATTTATGCAGAGGCCGAGGCCGCCTCGGCC
TCTGAGCTATTCCAGAAGTAGTGAGGAGGCTTTTTTGGAGGCCTAGACTTTTGCAGAGACGGCCCAAATT
CGTAATCATGGTCATAGCTGTTTCCTGTGTGAAATTGTTATCCGCTCACAATTCCACACAACATACGAGC
CGGAAGCATAAAGTGTAAAGCCTGGGGTGCCTAATGAGTGAGCTAACTCACATTAATTGCGTTGCGCTCA
CTGCCCGCTTTCCAGTCGGGAAACCTGTCGTGCCAGCTGCATTAATGAATCGGCCAACGCGCGGGGAGAG
GCGGTTTGCGTATTGGGCGCTCTTCCGCTTCCTCGCTCACTGACTCGCTGCGCTCGGTCGTTCGGCTGCG
GCGAGCGGTATCAGCTCACTCAAAGGCGGTAATACGGTTATCCACAGAATCAGGGGATAACGCAGGAAAG
AACATGTGAGCAAAAGGCCAGCAAAAGGCCAGGAACCGTAAAAAGGCCGCGTTGCTGGCGTTTTTCCATA
GGCTCCGCCCCCCTGACGAGCATCACAAAAATCGACGCTCAAGTCAGAGGTGGCGAAACCCGACAGGACT
ATAAAGATACCAGGCGTTTCCCCCTGGAAGCTCCCTCGTGCGCTCTCCTGTTCCGACCCTGCCGCTTACC
GGATACCTGTCCGCCTTTCTCCCTTCGGGAAGCGTGGCGCTTTCTCATAGCTCACGCTGTAGGTATCTCA
GTTCGGTGTAGGTCGTTCGCTCCAAGCTGGGCTGTGTGCACGAACCCCCCGTTCAGCCCGACCGCTGCGC
CTTATCCGGTAACTATCGTCTTGAGTCCAACCCGGTAAGACACGACTTATCGCCACTGGCAGCAGCCACT
GGTAACAGGATTAGCAGAGCGAGGTATGTAGGCGGTGCTACAGAGTTCTTGAAGTGGTGGCCTAACTACG
GCTACACTAGAAGGACAGTATTTGGTATCTGCGCTCTGCTGAAGCCAGTTACCTTCGGAAAAAGAGTTGG
TAGCTCTTGATCCGGCAAACAAACCACCGCTGGTAGCGGTGGTTTTTTTGTTTGCAAGCAGCAGATTACG
CGCAGAAAAAAAGGATCTCAAGAAGATCCTTTGATCTTTTCTACGGGGTCTGACGCTCAGTGGAACGAAA
ACTCACGTTAAGGGATTTTGGTCATGAGATTATCAAAAAGGATCTTCACCTAGATCCTTTTAAATTAAAA
ATGAAGTTTTAAATCAATCTAAAGTATATATGAGTAAACTTGGTCTGACAGTTACCAATGCTTAATCAGT
GAGGCACCTATCTCAGCGATCTGTCTATTTCGTTCATCCATAGTTGCCTGACTCCCCGTCGTGTAGATAA
CTACGATACGGGAGGGCTTACCATCTGGCCCCAGTGCTGCAATGATACCGCGAGACCCACGCTCACCGGC
TCCAGATTTATCAGCAATAAACCAGCCAGCCGGAAGGGCCGAGCGCAGAAGTGGTCCTGCAACTTTATCC
GCCTCCATCCAGTCTATTAATTGTTGCCGGGAAGCTAGAGTAAGTAGTTCGCCAGTTAATAGTTTGCGCA
ACGTTGTTGCCATTGCTACAGGCATCGTGGTGTCACGCTCGTCGTTTGGTATGGCTTCATTCAGCTCCGG
TTCCCAACGATCAAGGCGAGTTACATGATCCCCCATGTTGTGCAAAAAAGCGGTTAGCTCCTTCGGTCCT
CCGATCGTTGTCAGAAGTAAGTTGGCCGCAGTGTTATCACTCATGGTTATGGCAGCACTGCATAATTCTC
TTACTGTCATGCCATCCGTAAGATGCTTTTCTGTGACTGGTGAGTACTCAACCAAGTCATTCTGAGAATA
GTGTATGCGGCGACCGAGTTGCTCTTGCCCGGCGTCAATACGGGATAATACCGCGCCACATAGCAGAACT
TTAAAAGTGCTCATCATTGGAAAACGTTCTTCGGGGCGAAAACTCTCAAGGATCTTACCGCTGTTGAGAT
CCAGTTCGATGTAACCCACTCGTGCACCCAACTGATCTTCAGCATCTTTTACTTTCACCAGCGTTTCTGG
GTGAGCAAAAACAGGAAGGCAAAATGCCGCAAAAAAGGGAATAAGGGCGACACGGAAATGTTGAATACTC
ATACTCTTCCTTTTTCAATATTATTGAAGCATTTATCAGGGTTATTGTCTCATGAGCGGATACATATTTG
AATGTATTTAGAAAAATAAACAAATAGGGGTTCCGCGCACATTTCCCCGAAAAGTGCCACCTGACGTCTA
AGAAACCATTATTATCATGACATTAACCTATAAAAATAGGCGTATCACGAGGCCCTTTCGTCTCGCGCGT
TTCGGTGATGACGGTGAAAACCTCTGACACATGCAGCTCCCGGAGACGGTCACAGCTTGTCTGTAAGCGG
ATGCCGGGAGCAGACAAGCCCGTCAGGGCGCGTCAGCGGGTGTTGGCGGGTGTCGGGGCTGGCTTAACTA
TGCGGCATCAGAGCAGATTGTACTGAGAGTGCAC
Features (pLannotate 1.2.2; 24 found; start..end, strand, type, name):
      1..132     +  enhancer       CMV enhancer (fragment): human cytomegalovirus immediate early enhancer; contains an 18-bp deletion relative to the standard CMV enhancer
    133..336     +  promoter       CMV promoter: human cytomegalovirus (CMV) immediate early promoter
    762..1025    +  CDS            gag (fragment): GAG_FIVPE - Experimental evidence at protein level: Swiss-Prot protein existence level 1. Nucleocapsid protein p13 encapsulates and protects viral dimeric unspliced (genomic) RNA. Binds these RNAs through its zinc fingers (By similarity). From Feline immunodeficiency virus (isolate Petaluma) (FIV).
   1135..1389    +  CDS            pol (fragment): POL_FIVPE - Experimental evidence at protein level: Swiss-Prot protein existence level 1. During replicative cycle of retroviruses, the reverse- transcribed viral DNA is integrated into the host chromosome by the viral integrase enzyme. RNase H activity is associated with the reverse transcriptase. From Feline immunodeficiency virus (isolate Petaluma) (FIV).
   1402..1478    +  enhancer       CMV enhancer (fragment): human cytomegalovirus immediate early enhancer
   1479..1682    +  promoter       CMV promoter: human cytomegalovirus (CMV) immediate early promoter
   1772..3178    +  CDS            RGS7: RGS7_BOVIN - Experimental evidence at protein level: Swiss-Prot protein existence level 1. Regulates G protein-coupled receptor signaling cascades. Inhibits signal transduction by increasing the GTPase activity of G protein alpha subunits, thereby driving them into their inactive GDP- bound form. The RGS7/GNB5 dimer enhances GNAO1 GTPase activity. May play a role in synaptic vesicle exocytosis. Modulates the activity of potassium channels that are activated by GNAO1 in response to muscarinic acetylcholine receptor M2/CHRM2 signaling. From Bos taurus (Bovine).
   3178..3202    +  CDS            3xFLAG (fragment): three tandem FLAG® epitope tags
   3247..3458    +  promoter       EF-1α core promoter: core promoter for human elongation factor EF-1α
   3471..3739    +  LTR            5' LTR (truncated): truncated 5' long terminal repeat (LTR) from human T-cell leukemia virus (HTLV) type 1
   3766..4365    +  CDS            PuroR: puromycin N-acetyltransferase; pac from Streptomyces alboniger; confers resistance to puromycin
   4372..4960    +  misc_feature   WPRE: woodchuck hepatitis virus posttranscriptional regulatory element
   4971..5105    +  CDS            rev (fragment): REV_FIVSD - Experimental evidence at transcript level: Swiss-Prot protein existence level 2. Escorts unspliced or incompletely spliced viral pre-mRNAs (late transcripts) out of the nucleus of infected cells. These pre- mRNAs carry a recognition sequence called Rev responsive element (RRE) located in the env gene, that is not present in fully spliced viral mRNAs (early transcripts). This function is essential since most viral proteins are translated from unspliced or partially spliced pre-mRNAs which cannot exit the nucleus by the pathway used by fully processed cellular mRNAs (By similarity).
   5298..5419    +  polyA_signal   SV40 poly(A) signal: SV40 polyadenylation signal
   5438..5573    +  rep_origin     SV40 ori: SV40 origin of replication
   5635..5651    -  protein_bind   lac operator: The lac repressor binds to the lac operator to inhibit transcription in E. coli. This inhibition can be relieved by adding lactose or isopropyl-β-D-thiogalactopyranoside (IPTG). lac repressor encoded by lacI
   5659..5689    -  promoter       lac promoter: promoter for the E. coli lac operon
   5704..5725    -  protein_bind   CAP binding site: CAP binding activates transcription in the presence of cAMP. E. coli catabolite activator protein
   5738..5830    -  CDS            lacI (fragment): lac repressor; lacI; The lac repressor binds to the lac operator to inhibit transcription in E. coli. This inhibition can be relieved by adding lactose or isopropyl-β-D-thiogalactopyranoside (IPTG).
   6013..6601    -  rep_origin     ori: high-copy-number ColE1/pMB1/pBR322/pUC origin of replication
   6772..7632    -  CDS            AmpR: β-lactamase; bla; confers resistance to ampicillin, carbenicillin, and related antibiotics
   7633..7737    -  promoter       AmpR promoter: bla
   7832..7867    +  CDS            rop (fragment): Rop protein, which maintains plasmids at low copy number; rop
   7969..7       +  misc_feature   bom (fragment) (across the origin): basis of mobility region from pBR322
