>Addgene plasmid #113731 | pCDF1-MCS2-EF1-Puro-RGS7-E383K | addgene full sequence | sequence record 226652 | Addgene NGS Result
GTGATGCGGTTTTGGCAGTACATCAATGGGCGTGGATAGCGGTTTGACTCACGGGGATTTCCAAGTCTCC
ACCCCATTGACGTCAATGGGAGTTTGTTTTGGCACCAAAATCAACGGGACTTTCCAAAATGTCGTAACAA
CTCCGCCCCATTGACGCAAATGGGCGGTAGGCGTGTACGGTGGGAGGTCTATATAAGCAGAGCTTGTGAA
ACTTCGAGGAGTCTCTTTGTTGAGGACTTTTGAGTTCTCCCTTGAGGCTCCCACAGATACAATAAATATT
TGAGATTGAACCCTGTCGAGTATCTGTGTAATCTTTTTTACCTGTGAGGTCTCGGAATCCGGGCCGAGAA
CTTCGCAGTTGGCGCCCGAACAGGGACTTGATTGAGAGTGATTGAGGAAGTGAAGCTAGAGCAATAGAAA
GCTGTTAAGCAGAACTCCTGCTGACCTAAATAGGGAAGCAGTAGCAGACGCTGCTAACAGTGAGTATCTC
TAGTGAAGCAGACTCGAGCTCATAATCAAGTCATTGTTTAAAGGCCCAGATAAATTACATCTGGTGACTC
TTCGCGGACCTTCAAGCCAGGAGATTCGCCGAGGGACAGTCAACAAGGTAGGAGAGATTCTACAGCAACA
TGGGGAATGGACAGGGGCGAGATTGGAAAATGGCCATTAAGAGATGTAGTAATGTTGCTGTAGGAGTAGG
GGGGAAGAGTAAAAAATTTGGAGAAGGGAATTTCAGATGGGCCATTAGAATGGCTAATGTATCTACAGGA
CGAGAACCTGGTGATATACCAGAGACTTTAGATCAACTAAGGTTGGTTATTTGCGATTTACAAGAAAGAA
GAGAAAAATTTGGATCTAGCAAAGAAATTGATATGGCAATTCCTGCATTGAGGAGAAATGGTAGGCAATG
TGGCATGTCTGAAAAAGAGGAGGAATGATGAAGTATCTCAGACTTATTTTATAAGGGAGATACTGTGCTG
AGTTCTTCCCTTTGAGGAAGGTATGTCATATCCTAGACATAGTCTCAATTTTAAAAGAAGAGGTAGGATA
GGAGGGATGGCCCCTTATGAATTATTAGCACAACAAGAATCCTTAAGAATACAAGATTATTTTTCTGCAA
TACCACAAAAATTGCAAGCACAGTGGATTTATTATAAAGATCAAAAAGATAAGAAATGGAAAGGACCAAT
GAGAGTAGAATACTGGGGACAGGGATCAGTATTATTAAAGGATGAAGAGAAGGGATATTTTCTTATAATC
GATACTAGTATTATGCCCAGTACATGACCTTATGGGACTTTCCTACTTGGCAGTACATCTACGTATTAGT
CATCGCTATTACCATGGTGATGCGGTTTTGGCAGTACATCAATGGGCGTGGATAGCGGTTTGACTCACGG
GGATTTCCAAGTCTCCACCCCATTGACGTCAATGGGAGTTTGTTTTGGCACCAAAATCAACGGGACTTTC
CAAAATGTCGTAACAACTCCGCCCCATTGACGCAAATGGGCGGTAGGCGTGTACGGTGGGAGGTCTATAT
AAGCAGAGCTCGTTTAGTGAACCGTCAGATCGCCTGGAGACGCCATCCACGCTGTTTTGACCTCCATAGA
AGATTCTAGAGCCCGGGCGCGCCGGATCCGCCACCATGGCCCAGGGGAATAATTATGGGCAGACCAGCAA
CGGGGTGGCCGATGAATCACCCAACATGCTGGTGTACAGAAAGATGGAAGACGTCATAGCACGGATGCAA
GATGAAAAAAATGGAATTCCTATTCGTACGGTCAAAAGCTTTCTTTCCAAGATACCTAGCGTCTTCTCTG
GTTCAGACATTGTTCAATGGTTGATAAAGAACTTAACTATAGAAGATCCAGTGGAGGCGCTCCATTTGGG
AACATTAATGGCTGCCCACGGCTACTTCTTTCCAATCTCAGATCATGTCCTCACACTCAAGGATGATGGC
ACCTTTTACCGGTTTCAAACCCCCTATTTTTGGCCATCAAATTGTTGGGAGCCGGAAAACACAGATTATG
CCGTTTACCTCTGCAAGAGAACAATGCAAAACAAGGCACGACTGGAGCTCGCAGACTATGAGGCTGAGAG
CCTGGCCAGGCTGCAGAGAGCATTTGCCCGGAAGTGGGAGTTCATTTTCATGCAAGCAGAAGCACAAGCA
AAAGTGGACAAGAAGAGAGACAAGATTGAAAGGAAGATCCTTGACAGCCAAGAGAGAGCGTTCTGGGACG
TGCACAGGCCCGTGCCTGGATGTGTAAATACAACTGAAGTGGACATTAAGAAGTCATCCAGAATGAGAAA
CCCCCACAAAACACGGAAGTCTGTCTATGGTTTACAAAATGATATTAGAAGTCACAGTCCTACCCACACA
CCCACACCAGAAACTAAACCTCCAACAGAAGATGAGTTACAACAACAGATAAAATATTGGCAAATACAGT
TAGATAGACATCGGTTAAAAATGTCAAAAGTCGCTGACAGTCTACTAAGTTACACGGAACAGTATTTAGA
ATACGACCCGTTTCTTTTGCCACCTGACCCTTCTAACCCATGGCTGTCCGATGACACCACTTTCTGGGAA
CTTGAGGCAAGCAAAGAACCGAGCCAGCAGAGGGTAAAACGATGGGGTTTTGGCATGGACGAGGCATTGA
AAGACCCAGTTGGGAGAGAACAGTTCCTTAAATTTCTAGAGTCAGAATTCAGCTCGGAAAATTTAAGATT
CTGGCTGGCAGTGGAGGACCTGAAAAAGAGGCCTATTAAAGAAGTACCCTCAAGAGTTCAGAAAATATGG
CAAGAGTTTCTGGCTCCCGGAGCCCCCAGTGCTATTAACTTGGATTCCAAGAGTTATGACAAAACCACAC
AGAACGTGAAGGAACCTGGACGATACACATTTGAAGATGCTCAGGAGCACATTTACAAACTGATGAAAAG
TGATTCATACCCACGTTTTATAAGATCCAGTGCCTATCAGGAGCTTCTACAGGCAAAGAAAAAGGGGAAA
TCTCTCACGTCCAAGAGGTTAACAAGCCTTGCTCAGTCTTACGATTACAAGGATGACGACGATAAGTAAG
CGGCCGCGAAGGATCTGCGATCGCTCCGGTGCCCGTCAGTGGGCAGAGCGCACATCGCCCACAGTCCCCG
AGAAGTTGGGGGGAGGGGTCGGCAATTGAACGGGTGCCTAGAGAAGGTGGCGCGGGGTAAACTGGGAAAG
TGATGTCGTGTACTGGCTCCGCCTTTTTCCCGAGGGTGGGGGAGAACCGTATATAAGTGCAGTAGTCGCC
GTGAACGTTCTTTTTCGCAACGGGTTTGCCGCCAGAACACAGCTGAAGCTTCGAGGGGCTCGCATCTCTC
CTTCACGCGCCCGCCGCCCTACCTGAGGCCGCCATCCACGCCGGTTGAGTCGCGTTCTGCCGCCTCCCGC
CTGTGGTGCCTCCTGAACTGCGTCCGCCGTCTAGGTAAGTTTAAAGCTCAGGTCGAGACCGGGCCTTTGT
CCGGCGCTCCCTTGGAGCCTACCTAGACTCAGCCGGCTCTCCACGCTTTGCCTGACCCTGCTTGCTCAAC
TCTACGTCTTTGTTTCGTTTTCTGTTCTGCGCCGTTACAGATCCAAGCTGTGACCGGCGCCTACGCTAGA
TGACCGAGTACAAGCCCACGGTGCGCCTCGCCACCCGCGACGACGTCCCCAGGGCCGTACGCACCCTCGC
CGCCGCGTTCGCCGACTACCCCGCCACGCGCCACACCGTCGATCCGGACCGCCACATCGAGCGGGTCACC
GAGCTGCAAGAACTCTTCCTCACGCGCGTCGGGCTCGACATCGGCAAGGTGTGGGTCGCGGACGACGGCG
CCGCGGTGGCGGTCTGGACCACGCCGGAGAGCGTCGAAGCGGGGGCGGTGTTCGCCGAGATCGGCCCGCG
CATGGCCGAGTTGAGCGGTTCCCGGCTGGCCGCGCAGCAACAGATGGAAGGCCTCCTGGCGCCGCACCGG
CCCAAGGAGCCCGCGTGGTTCCTGGCCACCGTCGGCGTCTCGCCCGACCACCAGGGCAAGGGTCTGGGCA
GCGCCGTCGTGCTCCCCGGAGTGGAGGCGGCCGAGCGCGCCGGGGTGCCCGCCTTCCTGGAGACCTCCGC
GCCCCGCAACCTCCCCTTCTACGAGCGGCTCGGCTTCACCGTCACCGCCGACGTCGAGGTGCCCGAAGGA
CCGCGCACCTGGTGCATGACCCGCAAGCCCGGTGCCTGAGTCGACAATCAACCTCTGGATTACAAAATTT
GTGAAAGATTGACTGGTATTCTTAACTATGTTGCTCCTTTTACGCTATGTGGATACGCTGCTTTAATGCC
TTTGTATCATGCTATTGCTTCCCGTATGGCTTTCATTTTCTCCTCCTTGTATAAATCCTGGTTGCTGTCT
CTTTATGAGGAGTTGTGGCCCGTTGTCAGGCAACGTGGCGTGGTGTGCACTGTGTTTGCTGACGCAACCC
CCACTGGTTGGGGCATTGCCACCACCTGTCAGCTCCTTTCCGGGACTTTCGCTTTCCCCCTCCCTATTGC
CACGGCGGAACTCATCGCCGCCTGCCTTGCCCGCTGCTGGACAGGGGCTCGGCTGTTGGGCACTGACAAT
TCCGTGGTGTTGTCGGGGAAATCATCGTCCTTTCCTTGGCTGCTCGCCTGTGTTGCCACCTGGATTCTGC
GCGGGACGTCCTTCTGCTACGTCCCTTCGGCCCTCAATCCAGCGGACCTTCCTTCCCGCGGCCTGCTGCC
GGCTCTGCGGCCTCTTCCGCGTCTTCGCCTTCGCCCTCAGACGAGTCGGATCTCCCTTTGGGCCGCCTCC
CCGCCTGGTACCGATGACAGAGTTAGAAGATCGCTTCAGGAAGCTATTTGGCACGACTTCTACAACGGGA
GACAGCACAGTAGATTCTGAAGATGAACCTCCTAAAAAAGAAAAAAGGGTGGACTGGGATGAGTATTGGA
ACCCTGAAATCGATAGCTTCCAGTGCTTTGTGAAACTTCGAGGAGTCTCTTTGTTGAGGACTTTTGAGTT
CTCCCTTGAGGCTCCCACAGATACAATAAATATTTGAGATTGAACCCTGTCGAGTATCTGTGTAATCTTT
TTTACCTGTGAGGTCTCGGAATCCGGGCCGAGAACTTCGCAGCGAGCTCATTGTACCGCGAACTTGTTTA
TTGCAGCTTATAATGGTTACAAATAAAGCAATAGCATCACAAATTTCACAAATAAAGCATTTTTTTCACT
GCATTCTAGTTGTGGTTTGTCCAAACTCATCAATGTATCTTATCATGTCTGGCTCTAGCTATCCCGCCCC
TAACTCCGCCCATCCCGCCCCTAACTCCGCCCAGTTCCGCCCATTCTCCGCCCCATGGCTGACTAATTTT
TTTTATTTATGCAGAGGCCGAGGCCGCCTCGGCCTCTGAGCTATTCCAGAAGTAGTGAGGAGGCTTTTTT
GGAGGCCTAGACTTTTGCAGAGACCAAATTCGTAATCATGTCATAGCTGTTTCCTGTGTGAAATTGTTAT
CCGCTCACAATTCCACACAACATACGAGCCGGAAGCATAAAGTGTAAAGCCTGGGGTGCCTAATGAGTGA
GCTAACTCACATTAATTGCGTTGCGCTCACTGCCCGCTTTCCAGTCGGGAAACCTGTCGTGCCAGCTGCA
TTAATGAATCGGCCAACGCGCGGGGAGAGGCGGTTTGCGTATTGGGCGCTCTTCCGCTTCCTCGCTCACT
GACTCGCTGCGCTCGGTCGTTCGGCTGCGGCGAGCGGTATCAGCTCACTCAAAGGCGGTAATACGGTTAT
CCACAGAATCAGGGGATAACGCAGGAAAGAACATGTGAGCAAAAGGCCAGCAAAAGGCCAGGAACCGTAA
AAAGGCCGCGTTGCTGGCGTTTTTCCATAGGCTCCGCCCCCCTGACGAGCATCACAAAAATCGACGCTCA
AGTCAGAGGTGGCGAAACCCGACAGGACTATAAAGATACCAGGCGTTTCCCCCTGGAAGCTCCCTCGTGC
GCTCTCCTGTTCCGACCCTGCCGCTTACCGGATACCTGTCCGCCTTTCTCCCTTCGGGAAGCGTGGCGCT
TTCTCATAGCTCACGCTGTAGGTATCTCAGTTCGGTGTAGGTCGTTCGCTCCAAGCTGGGCTGTGTGCAC
GAACCCCCCGTTCAGCCCGACCGCTGCGCCTTATCCGGTAACTATCGTCTTGAGTCCAACCCGGTAAGAC
ACGACTTATCGCCACTGGCAGCAGCCACTGGTAACAGGATTAGCAGAGCGAGGTATGTAGGCGGTGCTAC
AGAGTTCTTGAAGTGGTGGCCTAACTACGGCTACACTAGAAGAACAGTATTTGGTATCTGCGCTCTGCTG
AAGCCAGTTACCTTCGGAAAAAGAGTTGGTAGCTCTTGATCCGGCAAACAAACCACCGCTGGTAGCGGTG
GTTTTTTTGTTTGCAAGCAGCAGATTACGCGCAGAAAAAAAGGATCTCAAGAAGATCCTTTGATCTTTTC
TACGGGGTCTGACGCTCAGTGGAACGAAAACTCACGTTAAGGGATTTTGGTCATGAGATTATCAAAAAGG
ATCTTCACCTAGATCCTTTTAAATTAAAAATGAAGTTTTAAATCAATCTAAAGTATATATGAGTAAACTT
GGTCTGACAGTTACCAATGCTTAATCAGTGAGGCACCTATCTCAGCGATCTGTCTATTTCGTTCATCCAT
AGTTGCCTGACTCCCCGTCGTGTAGATAACTACGATACGGGAGGGCTTACCATCTGGCCCCAGTGCTGCA
ATGATACCGCGAGACCCACGCTCACCGGCTCCAGATTTATCAGCAATAAACCAGCCAGCCGGAAGGGCCG
AGCGCAGAAGTGGTCCTGCAACTTTATCCGCCTCCATCCAGTCTATTAATTGTTGCCGGGAAGCTAGAGT
AAGTAGTTCGCCAGTTAATAGTTTGCGCAACGTTGTTGCCATTGCTACAGGCATCGTGGTGTCACGCTCG
TCGTTTGGTATGGCTTCATTCAGCTCCGGTTCCCAACGATCAAGGCGAGTTACATGATCCCCCATGTTGT
GCAAAAAAGCGGTTAGCTCCTTCGGTCCTCCGATCGTTGTCAGAAGTAAGTTGGCCGCAGTGTTATCACT
CATGGTTATGGCAGCACTGCATAATTCTCTTACTGTCATGCCATCCGTAAGATGCTTTTCTGTGACTGGT
GAGTACTCAACCAAGTCATTCTGAGAATAGTGTATGCGGCGACCGAGTTGCTCTTGCCCGGCGTCAATAC
GGGATAATACCGCGCCACATAGCAGAACTTTAAAAGTGCTCATCATTGGAAAACGTTCTTCGGGGCGAAA
ACTCTCAAGGATCTTACCGCTGTTGAGATCCAGTTCGATGTAACCCACTCGTGCACCCAACTGATCTTCA
GCATCTTTTACTTTCACCAGCGTTTCTGGGTGAGCAAAAACAGGAAGGCAAAATGCCGCAAAAAAGGGAA
TAAGGGCGACACGGAAATGTTGAATACTCATACTCTTCCTTTTTCAATATTATTGAAGCATTTATCAGGG
TTATTGTCTCATGAGCGGATACATATTTGAATGTATTTAGAAAAATAAACAAATAGGGGTTCCGCGCACA
TTTCCCCGAAAAGTGCCACCTGACGTCTAAGAAACCATTATTATCATGACATTAACCTATAAAAATAGGC
GTATCACGAGGCCCTTTCGTCTCGCGCGTTTCGGTGATGACGGTGAAAACCTCTGACACATGCAGCTCCC
GGAGACGGTCACAGCTTGTCTGTAAGCGGATGCCGGGAGCAGACAAGCCCGTCAGGGCGCGTCAGCGGGT
GTTGGCGGGTGTCGGGGCTGGCTTAACTATGCGGCATCAGAGCAGATTGTACTGAGAGTGCACCATATGC
CAAGTACGCCCCCTATTGACGTCAATGACGGTAAATGGCCCGCCTGGCATTATGCCCAGTACATGACCTT
ATGGGACTTTCCTACTTGGCAGTACATCTACGTATTAGTCATCGCTATTACCATG
Features (pLannotate 1.2.2; 24 found; start..end, strand, type, name):
      1..204     +  promoter       CMV promoter: human cytomegalovirus (CMV) immediate early promoter
    630..893     +  CDS            gag (fragment): GAG_FIVPE - Experimental evidence at protein level: Swiss-Prot protein existence level 1. Nucleocapsid protein p13 encapsulates and protects viral dimeric unspliced (genomic) RNA. Binds these RNAs through its zinc fingers (By similarity). From Feline immunodeficiency virus (isolate Petaluma) (FIV).
   1003..1257    +  CDS            pol (fragment): POL_FIVPE - Experimental evidence at protein level: Swiss-Prot protein existence level 1. During replicative cycle of retroviruses, the reverse- transcribed viral DNA is integrated into the host chromosome by the viral integrase enzyme. RNase H activity is associated with the reverse transcriptase. From Feline immunodeficiency virus (isolate Petaluma) (FIV).
   1270..1346    +  enhancer       CMV enhancer (fragment): human cytomegalovirus immediate early enhancer
   1347..1550    +  promoter       CMV promoter: human cytomegalovirus (CMV) immediate early promoter
   1646..3052    +  CDS            RGS7: RGS7_BOVIN - Experimental evidence at protein level: Swiss-Prot protein existence level 1. Regulates G protein-coupled receptor signaling cascades. Inhibits signal transduction by increasing the GTPase activity of G protein alpha subunits, thereby driving them into their inactive GDP- bound form. The RGS7/GNB5 dimer enhances GNAO1 GTPase activity. May play a role in synaptic vesicle exocytosis. Modulates the activity of potassium channels that are activated by GNAO1 in response to muscarinic acetylcholine receptor M2/CHRM2 signaling. From Bos taurus (Bovine).
   3052..3076    +  CDS            3xFLAG (fragment): three tandem FLAG® epitope tags
   3121..3332    +  promoter       EF-1α core promoter: core promoter for human elongation factor EF-1α
   3345..3613    +  LTR            5' LTR (truncated): truncated 5' long terminal repeat (LTR) from human T-cell leukemia virus (HTLV) type 1
   3640..4239    +  CDS            PuroR: puromycin N-acetyltransferase; pac from Streptomyces alboniger; confers resistance to puromycin
   4246..4834    +  misc_feature   WPRE: woodchuck hepatitis virus posttranscriptional regulatory element
   4844..4978    +  CDS            rev (fragment): REV_FIVSD - Experimental evidence at transcript level: Swiss-Prot protein existence level 2. Escorts unspliced or incompletely spliced viral pre-mRNAs (late transcripts) out of the nucleus of infected cells. These pre- mRNAs carry a recognition sequence called Rev responsive element (RRE) located in the env gene, that is not present in fully spliced viral mRNAs (early transcripts). This function is essential since most viral proteins are translated from unspliced or partially spliced pre-mRNAs which cannot exit the nucleus by the pathway used by fully processed cellular mRNAs (By similarity).
   5171..5292    +  polyA_signal   SV40 poly(A) signal: SV40 polyadenylation signal
   5332..5467    +  rep_origin     SV40 ori: SV40 origin of replication
   5524..5540    -  protein_bind   lac operator: The lac repressor binds to the lac operator to inhibit transcription in E. coli. This inhibition can be relieved by adding lactose or isopropyl-β-D-thiogalactopyranoside (IPTG). lac repressor encoded by lacI
   5548..5578    -  promoter       lac promoter: promoter for the E. coli lac operon
   5593..5614    -  protein_bind   CAP binding site: CAP binding activates transcription in the presence of cAMP. E. coli catabolite activator protein
   5627..5719    -  CDS            lacI (fragment): lac repressor; lacI; The lac repressor binds to the lac operator to inhibit transcription in E. coli. This inhibition can be relieved by adding lactose or isopropyl-β-D-thiogalactopyranoside (IPTG).
   5902..6490    -  rep_origin     ori: high-copy-number ColE1/pMB1/pBR322/pUC origin of replication
   6661..7521    -  CDS            AmpR: β-lactamase; bla; confers resistance to ampicillin, carbenicillin, and related antibiotics
   7522..7626    -  promoter       AmpR promoter: bla
   7721..7756    +  CDS            rop (fragment): Rop protein, which maintains plasmids at low copy number; rop
   7858..7910    +  misc_feature   bom (fragment): basis of mobility region from pBR322
   7904..8035    +  enhancer       CMV enhancer (fragment): human cytomegalovirus immediate early enhancer; contains an 18-bp deletion relative to the standard CMV enhancer
