[The description below was written by a language model from this plasmid's Addgene catalogue record and pLannotate feature annotations shown in this document.]
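Description:
pCDF1-MCS2-EF1-Puro-RGS7-E383K is a lentiviral transfer and mammalian expression plasmid built on the pCDF1 backbone, which the feature tables indicate derives from feline immunodeficiency virus (FIV): fragments matching FIV gag, pol and rev-region sequence flank the expression cassettes. These fragments probably correspond to the packaging and other cis-acting regions of the viral genome, although the annotation does not label the LTRs explicitly. A CMV enhancer/promoter at the 5′ end of the viral segment is positioned to drive transcription of the genomic RNA in packaging cells. An SV40 poly(A) signal and SV40 origin lie downstream. In bacteria the plasmid is maintained at high copy through a ColE1/pUC-type origin and selected with ampicillin via the β-lactamase gene. Remnants of lac regulatory elements, rop and bom are carried over from the cloning backbone.

The payload is a 1,407 bp human RGS7 coding sequence carrying the E383K substitution, cloned between BamHI and NotI sites under an internal CMV promoter. It carries a C-terminal FLAG epitope, which the annotation tool reports as a partial match to 3xFLAG. The tool also matched the insert to the bovine RGS7 protein entry, but the catalogue lists the species as human. RGS7 is a regulator of G-protein signalling that accelerates GTP hydrolysis by Gα subunits. Downstream, an EF-1α core promoter joined to an HTLV-1 LTR segment drives puromycin N-acetyltransferase, allowing selection of transduced or transfected cells, and a WPRE follows to enhance transcript expression.

The construct is intended for expressing the mutant protein in mammalian cells, in the context of work on recurrent RGS7 mutations in melanoma. The depositor sequence (8,014 nt) and the repository's sequencing result (8,035 nt) show the same feature set and order, differing slightly in length and start point.
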