Addgene plasmid #113731: pCDF1-MCS2-EF1-Puro-RGS7-E383K
Purpose: Express mutant RGS7- E383K- in mamalian cells
Depositing lab: Yardena Samuels. Depositing organization: Weizmann Institute of Science. Publication: RGS7 is recurrently mutated in melanoma and promotes migration and invasion of human cancer cells. Qutob N, Masuho I, Alon M, Emmanuel R, Cohen I, Di Pizio A, Madore J, Elkahloun A, Ziv T, Levy R, Gartner JJ, Hill VK, Lin JC, Hevroni Y, Greenberg P, Brodezki A, Rosenberg SA, Kosloff M, Hayward NK, Admon A, Niv MY, Scolyer RA, Martemyanov KA, Samuels Y. Sci Rep. 2018 Jan 12;8(1):653. doi: 10.1038/s41598-017-18851-4. PubMed 29330521.
Backbone
  Vector backbone: PCDF1
  Backbone size w/o insert (bp): 6583
  Total vector size (bp): 8014
  Vector type: Mammalian Expression, Lentiviral
  Selectable markers: Puromycin
Growth in bacteria
  Bacterial resistance: Ampicillin, 100 μg/mL
  Growth temperature: 37°C
  Growth strain: NEB Stable
  Copy number: High Copy
Gene/Insert
  Gene/Insert name: RGS7
  Species: H. sapiens (human)
  Insert size (bp): 1407
  Mutation: E383K
  Entrez Gene: RGS7
  Promoter: CMV
  Tag / fusion protein: Flag (C terminal on insert)
  Cloning method: Restriction Enzyme; 5′ cloning site BamHI (unknown if destroyed); 3′ cloning site NotI (unknown if destroyed)
  Sequencing primers: 5′ atggcccaggggaataattat; 3′ acaaggatgacgacgataagtaa
Terms and licenses: Academic/Nonprofit Terms; Industry Terms: Not Available to Industry
How to cite: pCDF1-MCS2-EF1-Puro-RGS7-E383K was a gift from Yardena Samuels (Addgene plasmid # 113731 ; http://n2t.net/addgene:113731 ; RRID:Addgene_113731)
